Addgene plasmid #122098: pAAV-EF1α1.1-Chronos-GFP
Purpose: AAV-mediated expression of Chronos-GFP under the EF1α promoter (1.1kb short version). Using SV40 pA signal.
Depositing lab: Edward Boyden. Depositing organization: Massachusetts Institute of Technology. Publication: Independent optical excitation of distinct neural populations. Klapoetke NC, Murata Y, Kim SS, Pulver SR, Birdsey-Benson A, Cho YK, Morimoto TK, Chuong AS, Carpenter EJ, Tian Z, Wang J, Xie Y, Yan Z, Zhang Y, Chow BY, Surek B, Melkonian M, Jayaraman V, Constantine-Paton M, Wong GK, Boyden ES. Nat Methods. 2014 Mar;11(3):338-46. doi: 10.1038/nmeth.2836. Epub 2014 Feb 9. PubMed 24509633.
Backbone
  Vector backbone: pAAV-EF1α1.1
  Backbone manufacturer: Scott Sternson lab
  Backbone size w/o insert (bp): 4974
  Total vector size (bp): 6684
  Vector type: Mammalian Expression, AAV
Growth in bacteria
  Bacterial resistance: Ampicillin, 100 μg/mL
  Growth temperature: 37°C
  Growth strain: NEB Stable
  Growth instructions: Can use DH5alpha at 37°C or Stbl3 at 30°C. Carbenicillin is preferred over ampicillin. In DH5alpha this plasmid may act more like a high copy plasmid, although in Stbl3 it may act more like a low copy plasmid.
  Copy number: High Copy
Gene/Insert
  Gene/Insert name: Chronos-GFP (alt names: Stigeoclonium helveticum channelrhodopsin-GFP; ChR90-GFP)
  Species: Synthetic; Stigeoclonium helveticum
  Insert size (bp): 1710
  GenBank ID: KF992040
  Promoter: EF1α (1.1 kb short version)
  Tag / fusion protein: GFP (C terminal on insert)
  Cloning method: Restriction Enzyme; 5′ cloning site BamHI (not destroyed); 3′ cloning site EcoRI (not destroyed)
  Sequencing primers: 5′ ggatcttggttcattctcaag; 3′ aaagagacagcaaccagg
Terms and licenses: Academic/Nonprofit Terms; Industry Terms: Not Available to Industry
Depositor comments: The plasmid is fully sequenced in the coding sequence regions (opsin-fluorophore and important flanking regions). Multiple digestions were done to verify the vector structure. The construct was tested in vitro.
How to cite: pAAV-EF1α1.1-Chronos-GFP was a gift from Edward Boyden (Addgene plasmid # 122098 ; http://n2t.net/addgene:122098 ; RRID:Addgene_122098)
