[The description below was written by a language model from this plasmid's Addgene catalogue record and pLannotate feature annotations shown in this document.]
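Description:
pAAV-EF1α1.1-Chronos-GFP is a 6.7 kb AAV transfer plasmid for mammalian expression, built on the pAAV-EF1α1.1 backbone. It is propagated in E. coli through a high-copy ColE1/pUC-type origin and selected with the β-lactamase (AmpR) gene, which confers ampicillin/carbenicillin resistance. An f1 phage origin and short lacZα and lacI remnants from the parental cloning vector are also present. The record recommends a recombination-deficient strain, which is consistent with the need to keep the repeat-rich ITRs intact.

The expression cassette sits between two AAV2 inverted terminal repeats, which provide the cis signals for replication and packaging of the intervening DNA into recombinant AAV particles when rep, cap and helper functions are supplied in trans. Transcription is driven by a shortened (about 1.1 kb) human EF1α promoter, annotated as the core promoter plus portions of EF1α intron A, which gives strong, broadly active expression. The 1.7 kb insert, cloned between BamHI and EcoRI sites, encodes Chronos, the channelrhodopsin from the green alga Stigeoclonium helveticum (also called ChR90), fused at its C terminus to EGFP so that expressing cells can be identified by fluorescence. The automated annotation does not recognise Chronos itself. It flags only a short stretch resembling the related channelrhodopsin CoChR, which probably reflects sequence conservation among opsins rather than a different insert. Downstream, a WPRE enhances transcript stability and expression, and an SV40 polyadenylation signal (with an adjacent large T antigen fragment) terminates the message.

The construct is intended for AAV-mediated delivery of this light-gated channel for optogenetic excitation of neurons. The depositor notes that the coding region was sequenced and that the construct was tested in vitro.
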