Features (pLannotate 1.2.2; 17 found; start..end, strand, type, name):
    182..770     -  rep_origin     ori: high-copy-number ColE1/pMB1/pBR322/pUC origin of replication
    941..1801    -  CDS            AmpR: β-lactamase; bla; confers resistance to ampicillin, carbenicillin, and related antibiotics
   1802..1906    -  promoter       AmpR promoter: bla
   1959..2387    -  rep_origin     f1 ori (sequence partly withheld): f1 bacteriophage origin of replication; arrow indicates direction of (+) strand synthesis
   2392..2461    -  CDS            lacZα (fragment): LacZα fragment of β-galactosidase; lacZ fragment
   2456..2588    -  repeat_region  AAV2 ITR (fragment): inverted terminal repeat of adeno-associated virus serotype 2 inverted
   2680..2891    +  promoter       EF-1α core promoter: core promoter for human elongation factor EF-1α
   2892..3001    +  intron         EF-1α intron A (fragment): intron upstream of the start codon of human EF-1α
   3627..3830    +  intron         EF-1α intron A: truncated intron upstream of the start codon of human EF-1α
   4478..4505    +  CDS            CoChR (fragment): high-photocurrent channelrhodopsin from Chloromonas oogama (Shemesh et al., 2017)
   4845..5561    +  CDS            EGFP: the original enhanced GFP (Yang et al., 1996) mammalian codon-optimized
   5562..5586    +  misc_feature   MCS (fragment): pBluescript multiple cloning site
   5586..6174    +  misc_feature   WPRE: woodchuck hepatitis virus posttranscriptional regulatory element
   6217..6338    -  polyA_signal   SV40 poly(A) signal: SV40 polyadenylation signal
   6361..6429    -  CDS            large T antigen (fragment): large T antigen from SV40 (simian virus 40)
   6500..6633    +  repeat_region  AAV2 ITR: inverted terminal repeat of adeno-associated virus serotype 2 inverted
   6627..6683    -  CDS            lacI (fragment): lac repressor; lacI; The lac repressor binds to the lac operator to inhibit transcription in E. coli. This inhibition can be relieved by adding lactose or isopropyl-β-D-thiogalactopyranoside (IPTG).
>Addgene plasmid #122098 | pAAV-EF1α1.1-Chronos-GFP | addgene full sequence | sequence record 242267 | Addgene NGS Result
CTTCCGCTTCCTCGCTCACTGACTCGCTGCGCTCGGTCGTTCGGCTGCGGCGAGCGGTATCAGCTCACTC
AAAGGCGGTAATACGGTTATCCACAGAATCAGGGGATAACGCAGGAAAGAACATGTGAGCAAAAGGCCAG
CAAAAGGCCAGGAACCGTAAAAAGGCCGCGTTGCTGGCGTTTTTCCATAGGCTCCGCCCCCCTGACGAGC
ATCACAAAAATCGACGCTCAAGTCAGAGGTGGCGAAACCCGACAGGACTATAAAGATACCAGGCGTTTCC
CCCTGGAAGCTCCCTCGTGCGCTCTCCTGTTCCGACCCTGCCGCTTACCGGATACCTGTCCGCCTTTCTC
CCTTCGGGAAGCGTGGCGCTTTCTCATAGCTCACGCTGTAGGTATCTCAGTTCGGTGTAGGTCGTTCGCT
CCAAGCTGGGCTGTGTGCACGAACCCCCCGTTCAGCCCGACCGCTGCGCCTTATCCGGTAACTATCGTCT
TGAGTCCAACCCGGTAAGACACGACTTATCGCCACTGGCAGCAGCCACTGGTAACAGGATTAGCAGAGCG
AGGTATGTAGGCGGTGCTACAGAGTTCTTGAAGTGGTGGCCTAACTACGGCTACACTAGAAGAACAGTAT
TTGGTATCTGCGCTCTGCTGAAGCCAGTTACCTTCGGAAAAAGAGTTGGTAGCTCTTGATCCGGCAAACA
AACCACCGCTGGTAGCGGTGGTTTTTTTGTTTGCAAGCAGCAGATTACGCGCAGAAAAAAAGGATCTCAA
GAAGATCCTTTGATCTTTTCTACGGGGTCTGACGCTCAGTGGAACGAAAACTCACGTTAAGGGATTTTGG
TCATGAGATTATCAAAAAGGATCTTCACCTAGATCCTTTTAAATTAAAAATGAAGTTTTAAATCAATCTA
AAGTATATATGAGTAAACTTGGTCTGACAGTTACCAATGCTTAATCAGTGAGGCACCTATCTCAGCGATC
TGTCTATTTCGTTCATCCATAGTTGCCTGACTCCCCGTCGTGTAGATAACTACGATACGGGAGGGCTTAC
CATCTGGCCCCAGTGCTGCAATGATACCGCGAGACCCACGCTCACCGGCTCCAGATTTATCAGCAATAAA
CCAGCCAGCCGGAAGGGCCGAGCGCAGAAGTGGTCCTGCAACTTTATCCGCCTCCATCCAGTCTATTAAT
TGTTGCCGGGAAGCTAGAGTAAGTAGTTCGCCAGTTAATAGTTTGCGCAACGTTGTTGCCATTGCTACAG
GCATCGTGGTGTCACGCTCGTCGTTTGGTATGGCTTCATTCAGCTCCGGTTCCCAACGATCAAGGCGAGT
TACATGATCCCCCATGTTGTGCAAAAAAGCGGTTAGCTCCTTCGGTCCTCCGATCGTTGTCAGAAGTAAG
TTGGCCGCAGTGTTATCACTCATGGTTATGGCAGCACTGCATAATTCTCTTACTGTCATGCCATCCGTAA
GATGCTTTTCTGTGACTGGTGAGTACTCAACCAAGTCATTCTGAGAATAGTGTATGCGGCGACCGAGTTG
CTCTTGCCCGGCGTCAATACGGGATAATACCGCGCCACATAGCAGAACTTTAAAAGTGCTCATCATTGGA
AAACGTTCTTCGGGGCGAAAACTCTCAAGGATCTTACCGCTGTTGAGATCCAGTTCGATGTAACCCACTC
GTGCACCCAACTGATCTTCAGCATCTTTTACTTTCACCAGCGTTTCTGGGTGAGCAAAAACAGGAAGGCA
AAATGCCGCAAAAAAGGGAATAAGGGCGACACGGAAATGTTGAATACTCATACTCTTCCTTTTTCAATAT
TATTGAAGCATTTATCAGGGTTATTGTCTCATGAGCGGATACATATTTGAATGTATTTAGAAAAATAAAC
AAATAGGGGTTCCGCGCACATTTCCCCGAAAAGTGCCACCTAAATTGTAAGCGTTAATATTTTGTTAAAA
TTCGCGTTAAATTTTTGTTAAATCAGCTCATTTTTTAACCAATAGGCCGAAATCGGCAAAATCCCTTATA
AATCAAAAGAATAGACCGAGATAGGGT
[37 nt withheld, positions 2058-2094]
AAAGAACGTGGACTCCAACGTCAAAGG
[49 nt withheld, positions 2122-2170]
T
[91 nt withheld, positions 2172-2262]
G
[124 nt withheld, positions 2264-2387]
CCCATTCGCCATTCAGGCTGCGCAACTGTTGGGAAGGGCGATCGGTGCGGGCCTCTTCGCTATTACGCCA
GCTGCGCGCTCGCTCGCTCACTGAGGCCGCCCGGGCAAAGCCCGGGCGTCGGGCGACCTTTGGTCGCCCG
GCCTCAGTGAGCGAGCGAGCGCGCAGAGAGGGAGTGGCCAACTCCATCACTAGGGGTTCCTTGTAGTTAA
TGATTAACCCGCCATGCTACTTATCTACGTAGCCATGCTCTAGGAAGATCGTAGGTTAATTAAGGCTCCG
GTGCCCGTCAGTGGGCAGAGCGCACATCGCCCACAGTCCCCGAGAAGTTGGGGGGAGGGGTCGGCAATTG
AACCGGTGCCTAGAGAAGGTGGCGCGGGGTAAACTGGGAAAGTGATGTCGTGTACTGGCTCCGCCTTTTT
CCCGAGGGTGGGGGAGAACCGTATATAAGTGCAGTAGTCGCCGTGAACGTTCTTTTTCGCAACGGGTTTG
CCGCCAGAACACAGGTAAGTGCCGTGTGTGGTTCCCGCGGGCCTGGCCTCTTTACGGGTTATGGCCCTTG
CGTGCCTTGAATTACTTCCACCTGGCTGCAGTACGTGATTCTTGATCCCGAGCTTCGGGTTGGAAGTGGG
TGGGAGAGTTCGAGGCCTTGCGCTTAAGGAGCCCCTTCGCCTCGTGCTTGAGTTGAGGCCTGGCCTGGGC
GCTGGGGCCGCCGCGTGCGAATCTGGTGGCACCTTCGCGCCTGTCTCGCTGCTTTCGATAAGTCTCTAGC
CATTTAAAATTTTTGATGACCTGCTGCGACGCTTTTTTTCTGGCAAGATAGTCTTGTAAATGCGGGCCAA
GATCTGCACACTGGTATTTCGGTTTTTGGGGCCGCGGGCGGCGACGGGGCCCGTGCGTCCCAGCGCACAT
GTTCGACGAGGCGGGGCCTGCGAGCGCGGCCACCGAGAATCGGACGGGGGTAGTCTCAAGCTGGCCGGCC
TGCTCTGGTGCCTGGCCTCGCGCCGCCGTGTATCGCCCCGCCCTGGGCGGCAAGGCTGGCCCGGTCGGCA
CCAGTTGCGTGAGCGGAAAGATGGCCGCTTCCCGGCCCTGCTGCAGGGAGCTCAAAATGGAGGACGCGGC
GCTCGGGAGAGCGGGCGGGTGAGTCACCCACACAAAGGAAAAGGGCCTTTCCGTCCTCAGCCGTCGCTTC
ATGTGACTCCACGGAGTACCGGGCGCCGTCCAGGCACCTCGATTAGTTCTCGAGCTTTTGGAGTACGTCG
TCTTTAGGTTGGGGGGAGGGGTTTTATGCGATGGAGTTTCCCCACACTGAGTGGGTGGAGACTGAAGTTA
GGCCAGCTTGGCACTTGATGTAATTCTCCTTGGAATTTGCCCTTTTTGAGTTTGGATCTTGGTTCATTCT
CAAGCCTCAGACAGTGGTTCAAAGTTTTTTTCTTCCATTTCAGGTGTCGTGAGGATCCGCCACCATGGAA
ACAGCCGCCACAATGACCCACGCCTTTATCTCAGCCGTGCCTAGCGCCGAAGCCACAATTAGAGGCCTGC
TGAGCGCCGCAGCAGTGGTGACACCAGCAGCAGACGCTCACGGAGAAACCTCTAACGCCACAACAGCCGG
AGCCGATCACGGTTGCTTCCCCCACATCAACCACGGAACCGAGCTGCAGCACAAGATCGCAGTGGGACTC
CAGTGGTTCACCGTGATCGTGGCTATCGTGCAGCTCATCTTCTACGGTTGGCACAGCTTCAAGGCCACAA
CCGGCTGGGAGGAGGTCTACGTCTGCGTGATCGAGCTCGTCAAGTGCTTCATCGAGCTGTTCCACGAGGT
CGACAGCCCAGCCACAGTGTACCAGACCAACGGAGGAGCCGTGATTTGGCTGCGGTACAGCATGTGGCTC
CTGACTTGCCCCGTGATCCTGATCCACCTGAGCAACCTGACCGGACTGCACGAAGAGTACAGCAAGCGGA
CCATGACCATCCTGGTGACCGACATCGGCAACATCGTGTGGGGGATCACAGCCGCCTTTACAAAGGGCCC
CCTGAAGATCCTGTTCTTCATGATCGGCCTGTTCTACGGCGTGACTTGCTTCTTCCAGATCGCCAAGGTG
TATATCGAGAGCTACCACACCCTGCCCAAAGGCGTCTGCCGGAAGATTTGCAAGATCATGGCCTACGTCT
TCTTCTGCTCTTGGCTGATGTTCCCCGTGATGTTCATCGCCGGACACGAGGGACTGGGCCTGATCACACC
TTACACCAGCGGAATCGGCCACCTGATCCTGGATCTGATCAGCAAGAACACTTGGGGCTTCCTGGGCCAC
CACCTGAGAGTGAAGATCCACGAGCACATCCTGATCCACGGCGACATCCGGAAGACAACCACCATCAACG
TGGCCGGCGAGAACATGGAGATCGAGACCTTCGTCGACGAGGAGGAGGAGGGAGGAGTGGCGGCACCGGT
AGTAGCAGTGAGCAAGGGCGAGGAGCTGTTCACCGGGGTGGTGCCCATCCTGGTCGAGCTGGACGGCGAC
GTAAACGGCCACAAGTTCAGCGTGTCCGGCGAGGGCGAGGGCGATGCCACCTACGGCAAGCTGACCCTGA
AGTTCATTTGCACCACCGGCAAGCTGCCCGTGCCCTGGCCCACCCTCGTGACCACCCTGACCTACGGCGT
GCAGTGCTTCAGCCGCTACCCCGACCACATGAAGCAGCACGACTTCTTCAAGTCCGCCATGCCCGAAGGC
TACGTCCAGGAGCGCACCATCTTCTTCAAGGACGACGGCAACTACAAGACCCGCGCCGAGGTGAAGTTCG
AGGGCGACACCCTGGTGAACCGCATCGAGCTGAAGGGCATCGACTTCAAGGAGGACGGCAACATCCTGGG
GCACAAGCTGGAGTACAACTACAACAGCCACAACGTCTATATCATGGCCGACAAGCAGAAGAACGGCATC
AAGGTGAACTTCAAGATCCGCCACAACATCGAGGACGGCAGCGTGCAGCTCGCCGACCACTACCAGCAGA
ACACCCCCATCGGCGACGGCCCCGTGCTGCTGCCCGACAACCACTACCTGAGCACCCAGTCCGCCCTGAG
CAAAGACCCCAACGAGAAGCGCGATCACATGGTCCTGCTGGAGTTCGTGACCGCCGCCGGGATCACTCTC
GGCATGGACGAGCTGTACAAGTAAGAATTCGATATCAAGCTTATCGATAATCAACCTCTGGATTACAAAA
TTTGTGAAAGATTGACTGGTATTCTTAACTATGTTGCTCCTTTTACGCTATGTGGATACGCTGCTTTAAT
GCCTTTGTATCATGCTATTGCTTCCCGTATGGCTTTCATTTTCTCCTCCTTGTATAAATCCTGGTTGCTG
TCTCTTTATGAGGAGTTGTGGCCCGTTGTCAGGCAACGTGGCGTGGTGTGCACTGTGTTTGCTGACGCAA
CCCCCACTGGTTGGGGCATTGCCACCACCTGTCAGCTCCTTTCCGGGACTTTCGCTTTCCCCCTCCCTAT
TGCCACGGCGGAACTCATCGCCGCCTGCCTTGCCCGCTGCTGGACAGGGGCTCGGCTGTTGGGCACTGAC
AATTCCGTGGTGTTGTCGGGGAAATCATCGTCCTTTCCTTGGCTGCTCGCCTGTGTTGCCACCTGGATTC
TGCGCGGGACGTCCTTCTGCTACGTCCCTTCGGCCCTCAATCCAGCGGACCTTCCTTCCCGCGGCCTGCT
GCCGGCTCTGCGGCCTCTTCCGCGTCTTCGCCTTCGCCCTCAGACGAGTCGGATCTCCCTTTGGGCCGCC
TCCCCGCATCGATACCGTCGACCCGGGCGGCCGCTTCGAGCAGACATGATAAGATACATTGATGAGTTTG
GACAAACCACAACTAGAATGCAGTGAAAAAAATGCTTTATTTGTGAAATTTGTGATGCTATTGCTTTATT
TGTAACCATTATAAGCTGCAATAAACAAGTTAACAACAACAATTGCATTCATTTTATGTTTCAGGTTCAG
GGGGAGATGTGGGAGGTTTTTTAAAGCAAGTAAAACCTCTACAAATGTGGTAAAATCGATAAGGATCTTC
CTAGAGCATGGCTACGTAGATAAGTAGCATGGCGGGTTAATCATTAACTACAAGGAACCCCTAGTGATGG
AGTTGGCCACTCCCTCTCTGCGCGCTCGCTCGCTCACTGAGGCCGGGCGACCAAAGGTCGCCCGACGCCC
GGGCTTTGCCCGGGCGGCCTCAGTGAGCGAGCGAGCGCGCAGCTGCATTAATGAATCGGCCAACGCGCGG
GGAGAGGCGGTTTGCGTATTGGGCGCT
